>Addgene plasmid #138482 | PL-5LTR-RGR(DMD​#​1​)-AmCyan-A | depositor full sequence | sequence record 267858 | PL-5LTR-RGR(DMD​#​1​)-AmCyan-A sequence 6284 bps
TCGCGCGTTTCGGTGATGACGGTGAAAACCTCTGACACATGCAGCTCCCGGAGACGGTCACAGCTTGTCT
GTAAGCGGATGCCGGGAGCAGACAAGCCCGTCAGGGCGCGTCAGCGGGTGTTGGCGGGTGTCGGGGCTGG
CTTAACTATGCGGCATCAGAGCAGATTGTACTGAGAGTGCACCATATGCGGTGTGAAATACCGCACAGAT
GCGTAAGGAGAAAATACCGCATCAGGCGCCATTCGCCATTCAGGCTGCGCAACTGTTGGGAAGGGCGATC
GGTGCGGGCCTCTTCGCTATTACGCCAGCTGGCGAAAGGGGGATGTGCTGCAAGGCGATTAAGTTGGGTA
ACGCCAGGGTTTTCCCAGTCACGACGTTGTAAAACGACGGCCAGTGAATTGCGGCCGCTGGAAGGGCTAA
TTTGGTCCCAAAAAAGACAAGAGATCCTTGATCTGTGGATCTACCACACACAAGGCTACTTCCCTGATTG
GCAGAACTACACACCAGGGCCAGGGATCAGATATCCACTGACCTTTGGATGGTGCTTCAAGTTAGTACCA
GTTGAACCAGAGCAAGTAGAAGAGGCCAAATAAGGAGAGAAGAACAGCTTGTTACACCCTATGAGCCAGC
ATGGGATGGAGGACCCGGAGGGAGAAGTATTAGTGTGGAAGTTTGACAGCCTCCTAGCATTTCGTCACAT
GGCCCGAGAGCTGCATCCGGAGTACTACAAAGACTGCTGACATCGAGCTTTCTACAAGGGACTTTCCGCT
GGGGACTTTCCAGGGAGGTGTGGCCTGGGCGGGACTGGGGAGTGGCGAGCCCTCAGATGCTACATATAAG
CAGCTGCTTTTTGCCTGTACTGGGTCTCTCTGGTTAGACCAGATCTGAGCCTGGGAGCTCTCTGGCTAAC
TAGGGAACCCACTGCTTAAGCCTCAATAAAGCTTGCCTTGAGTGCTCAAAGTAGTGTGTGCCCGTCTGTT
GTGTGACTCTGGTAACTAGAGATCCCTCAGACCCTTTTAGTCAGTGTGGAAAATCTCTAGCAGTGGCGCC
CGAACAGGGACTTGAAAGCGAAAGTAAAGCCAGAGGAGATCTCTCGACGCAGGACTCGGCTTGCTGAAGC
GCGCACGGCAAGAGGCGAGGGGCGGCGACTGGTGAGTACGCCAAAAATTTTGACTAGCGGAGGCTAGAAG
GAGAGAGATGGGTGCGAGAGCGTCGGTATTAAGCGGGGGAGAATTAGATAAATGGGAAAAAATTCGGTTA
AGGCCAGGGGGAAAGAAACAATATAAACTAAAACATATAGTATGGGCAAGCAGGGAGCTAGAACGATTCG
CAGTTAATCCTGGCCTTTTAGAGACATCAGAAGGCTGTAGACAAATACTGGGACAGCTACAACCATCCCT
TCAGACAGGATCAGAAGAACTTAGATCATTATATAATACAATAGCAGTCCTCTATTGTGTGCATCAAAGG
ATAGATGTAAAAGACACCAAGGAAGCCTTAGATAAGATAGAGGAAGAGCAAAACAAAAGTAAGAAAAAGG
CACAGCAAGCAGCAGCTGACACAGGAAACAACAGCCAGGTCAGCCAAAATTACCCTATAGTGCAGAACCT
CCAGGGGCAAATGGTACATCAGGCCATATCACCTAGAACTTTAAATTAAGACAGCAGTACAAATGGCAGT
ATTCATCCACAATTTTAAAAGAAAAGGGGGGATTGGGGGGTACAGTGCAGGGGAAAGAATAGTAGACATA
ATAGCAACAGACATACAAACTAAAGAATTACAAAAACAAATTACAAAAATTCAAAATTTTCGGGTTTATT
ACAGGGACAGCAGAGATCCAGTTTGGAAAGGACCAGCAAAGCTCCTCTGGAAAGGTGAAGGGGCAGTAGT
AATACAAGATAATAGTGACATAAAAGTAGTGCCAAGAAGAAAAGCAAAGATCATCAGGGATTATGGAAAA
CAGATGGCAGGTGATGATTGTGTGGCAAGTAGACAGGATGAGGATTAACACATGGAAAAGATTAGTAAAA
CACCATAGCTCTAGAGCGATCCGATCTTCAGACCTGGAGGAGGCGATATGAGGGACAATTACAAGTTTGT
ACAAAAAAGCAGGCTGGCGCCGGAACCAATTCAGTCGACTGGATCCGGTACCGAATTCGCGGCCATACCC
CTGATGAGTCCGTGAGGACGAAACGAGTAAGCTCGTCGGGTATCTTACAGGAACTCCGTTTTAGAGCTAT
GCTGGAAACAGCATAGCAAGTTAAAATAAGGCTAGTCCGTTATCAACTTGAAAAAGTGGCACCGAGTCGG
TGCTTTTTTTTTGGCCGGCATGGTCCCAGCCTCCTCGCTGGCGCCGGCTGGGCAACATGCTTCGGCATGG
CGAATGGGACGGCCGCTCTAGAACTAGTGGATCCCCCGCCACCATGGCCCTGTCCAACAAGTTCATCGGC
GACGACATGAAGATGACCTACCACATGGACGGCTGCGTGAACGGCCACTACTTCACCGTGAAGGGCGAGG
GCAGCGGCAAGCCCTACGAGGGCACCCAGACCTCCACCTTCAAGGTGACCATGGCCAACGGCGGCCCCCT
GGCCTTCTCCTTCGACATCCTGTCCACCGTGTTCATGTACGGCAACCGCTGCTTCACCGCCTACCCCACC
AGCATGCCCGACTACTTCAAGCAGGCCTTCCCCGACGGCATGTCCTACGAGAGAACCTTCACCTACGAGG
ACGGCGGCGTGGCCACCGCCAGCTGGGAGATCAGCCTGAAGGGCAACTGCTTCGAGCACAAGTCCACCTT
CCACGGCGTGAACTTCCCCGCCGACGGCCCCGTGATGGCCAAGAAGACCACCGGCTGGGACCCCTCCTTC
GAGAAGATGACCGTGTGCGACGGCATCTTGAAGGGCGACGTGACCGCCTTCCTGATGCTGCAGGGCGGCG
GCAACTACAGATGCCAGTTCCACACCTCCTACAAGACCAAGAAGCCCGTGACCATGCCCCCCAACCACGT
GGTGGAGCACCGCATCGCCAGAACCGACCTGGACAAGGGCGGCAACAGCGTGCAGCTGACCGAGCACGCC
GTGGCCCACATCACCTCCGTGGTGCCCTTCTGAGGGCTGCAGGAATTCGATATCAAGCTTATCGATACCG
TCGACCTCGAGATATCTAGACCCAGCTTTCTTGTACAAAGTGGTGATCTAGCTAAAACGCGGCCTCGAAT
CGAATTCGATTCGAATGTACAGATCTGGATCCTAGGCTTAAGTATACCTCGAGTTAAATTCACTCCTCAG
GTGCAGGCTGCCTATCAGAAGGTGGTGGCTGGTGTGGCCAATGCCCTGGCTCACAAATACCACTGAGATC
TTTTTCCCTCTGCCAAAAATTATGGGGACATCATGAAGCCCCTTGAGCATCTGACTTCTGGCTAATAAAG
GAAATTTATTTTCATTGCAATAGTGTGTTGGAATTTTTTGTGTCTCTCACTCGGAAGGACATATGGGAGG
GCAAATCATTTAAAACATCAGAATGAGTATTTGGTTTAGAGTTTGGCAACATATGCCCATATGCTGGCTG
CCATGAACAAAGGTTGGCTATAAAGAGGTCATCAGTATATGAAACAGCCCCCTGCTGTCCATTCCTTATT
CCATAGAAAAGCCTTGACTTGAGGTTAGATTTTTTTTATATTTTGTTTTGTGTTATTTTTTTCTTTAACA
TCCCTAAAATTTTCCTTACATGTTTTACTAGCCAGATTTTTCCTCCTCTCCTGACTACTCCCAGTCATAG
CTGTCCCTCTTCTCTTATGGAGATCAATTCTAGCTTGGCGTAATCATGGTCATAGCTGTTCCTGTGTGAA
ATTGTTATCCGCTCACAATTCCACACAACATACGAGCCGGAAGCATAAAGTGTAAAGCCTGGGGTGCCTA
ATGAGTGAGCTAACTCACATTAATTGCGTTGCGCTCACTGCCCGCTTTCCAGTCGGGAAACCTGTCGTGC
CAGCTGCATTAATGAATCGGCCAACGCGCGGGGAGAGGCGGTTTGCGTATTGGGCGCTCTTCCGCTTCCT
CGCTCACTGACTCGCTGCGCTCGGTCGTTCGGCTGCGGCGAGCGGTATCAGCTCACTCAAAGGCGGTAAT
ACGGTTATCCACAGAATCAGGGGATAACGCAGGAAAGAACATGTGAGCAAAAGGCCAGCAAAAGGCCAGG
AACCGTAAAAAGGCCGCGTTGCTGGCGTTTTTCCATAGGCTCCGCCCCCCTGACGAGCATCACAAAAATC
GACGCTCAAGTCAGAGGTGGCGAAACCCGACAGGACTATAAAGATACCAGGCGTTTCCCCCTGGAAGCTC
CCTCGTGCGCTCTCCTGTTCCGACCCTGCCGCTTACCGGATACCTGTCCGCCTTTCTCCCTTCGGGAAGC
GTGGCGCTTTCTCAATGCTCACGCTGTAGGTATCTCAGTTCGGTGTAGGTCGTTCGCTCCAAGCTGGGCT
GTGTGCACGAACCCCCCGTTCAGCCCGACCGCTGCGCCTTATCCGGTAACTATCGTCTTGAGTCCAACCC
GGTAAGACACGACTTATCGCCACTGGCAGCAGCCACTGGTAACAGGATTAGCAGAGCGAGGTATGTAGGC
GGTGCTACAGAGTTCTTGAAGTGGTGGCCTAACTACGGCTACACTAGAAGGACAGTATTTGGTATCTGCG
CTCTGCTGAAGCCACTTACCTTCGGAAAAAGAGTTGGTAGCTCTTGATCCGGCAAACAAACCACCGCTGG
TAGCGGTGGTTTTTTTGTTTGCAAGCAGCAGATTACGCGCAGAAAAAAAGGATCTCAAGAAGATCCTTTG
ATCTTTTCTACGGGGTCTGACGCTCAGTGGAACGAAAACTCACGTTAAGGGATTTTGGTCATGAGATTAT
CAAAAAGGATCTTCACCTAGATCCTTTTAAATTAAAAATGAAGTTTTAAATCAATCTAAAGTATATATGA
GTAAACTTGGTCTGACAGTTACCAATGCTTAATCAGTGAGGCACCTATCTCAGCGATCTGTCTATTTCGT
TCATCCATAGTTGCCTGACTCCCCGTCGTGTAGATAACTACGATACGGGAGGGCTTACCATCTGGCCCCA
GTGCTGCAATGATACCGCGAGACCCACGCTCACCGGCTCCAGATTTATCAGCAATAAACCAGCCAGCCGG
AAGGGCCGAGCGCAGAAGTGGTCCTGCAACTTTATCCGCCTCCATCCAGTCTATTAATTGTTGCCGGGAA
GCTAGAGTAAGTAGTTCGCCAGTTAATAGTTTGCGCAACGTTGTGCCATTGCTACAGGCATCGTGGTGTC
ACGCTCGTCGTTTGGTATGGCTTCATTCAGCTCCGGTTCCCAACGATCAAGGCGAGTTACATGATCCCCC
ATGTTGTGCAAAAAAGCGGTTAGCTCCTTCGGTCCTCCGATCGTTGTCAGAAGTAAGTTGGCCGCAGTGT
TATCACTCATGGTTATGGCAGCACTGCATAATTCTCTTACTGTCATGCCATCCGTAAGATGCTTTTCTGT
GACTGGTGAGTACTCAACCAAGTCATTCTGAGAATAGTGTATGCGGCGACCGAGTTGCTCTTGCCCGGCG
TCAATACGGGATAATACCGCGCCACATAGCAGAACTTTAAAAGTGCTCATCATTGGAAAACGTTCTTCGG
GGCGAAAACTCTCAAGGATCTTACCGCTGTTGAGATCCAGTTCGATGTAACCCACTCGTGCACCCAACTG
ATCTTCAGCATCTTTTACTTTCACCAGCGTTTCTGGGTGAGCAAAAACAGGAAGGCAAAATGCCGCAAAA
AAGGGAATAAGGGCGACACGGAAATGTTGAATACTCATACTCTTCCTTTTTCAATATTATTGAAGCATTT
ATCAGGGTTATTGTCTCATGAGCGGATACATATTTGAATGTATTTAGAAAAATAAACAAATAGGGGTTCC
GCGCACATTTCCCCGAAAAGTGCCACCTGGGACTAGCTTTTTGCAAAAGCCTAGGCCTCCAAAAAAGCCT
CCTCACTACTTCTGGAATAGCTCAGAGGCCGAGGCGGCCTCGGCCTCTGCATAAATAAAAAAAATTAGTC
AGCCATGGGGCGGAGAATGGGCGGAACTGGGCGGAGTTAGGGGCGGGATGGGCGGAGTTAGGGGCGGGAC
TATGGTTGCTGACTAATTGAGATGTAGCTTGCATGCCGACATGGATTATTGACTAGTCCCTAAGAAACCA
TTATTATCATGACATTAACCTATAAAAATAGGCGTATCACGAGGCCCTTTCGTC
Features (pLannotate 1.2.2; 28 found; start..end, strand, type, name):
    137..236     +  misc_feature   bom (fragment): basis of mobility region from pBR322
    242..399     -  CDS            lacZα (fragment): LacZα fragment of β-galactosidase; lacZ fragment
    408..737     +  CDS            nef (fragment): NEF_HV1A2 - Experimental evidence at protein level: Swiss-Prot protein existence level 1. Extracellular Nef protein targets CD4(+) T-lymphocytes for apoptosis by interacting with CXCR4 surface receptors. From Human immunodeficiency virus type 1 group M subtype B (isolate ARV2/SF2) (HIV-1).
    785..1042    +  LTR            5' LTR (truncated): truncated 5' long terminal repeat (LTR) from HIV-1
   1090..1214    +  misc_feature   HIV-1 Ψ: packaging signal of human immunodeficiency virus type 1
   1198..1656    +  CDS            HIV-1 gag (fragment): gag protein from human immunodeficiency virus 1; gag
   1693..1810    +  misc_feature   cPPT/CTS: central polypurine tract and central termination sequence of HIV-1
   1953..2036    +  CDS            vif (fragment): VIF_HV1N5 - Experimental evidence at protein level: Swiss-Prot protein existence level 1. Counteracts the innate antiviral activity of host APOBEC3F and APOBEC3G. Forms a complex with host APOBEC3F and APOBEC3G thus preventing the entry of these lethally hypermutating enzymes into progeny virions. Recruits an active E3 ubiquitin ligase complex composed of elongin BC, CUL5, and RBX2 to induce polyubiquitination of APOBEC3G and APOBEC3F. In turn, they are directed to the 26S proteasome for degradation. Vif interaction with APOBEC3G also blocks its cytidine deaminase activity in a proteasome-inde
   2091..2115    +  protein_bind   attB1: mutant version of attB; recombination site for the Gateway® BP reaction BP Clonase™
   2171..2194    +  misc_RNA       sTRSV HHRz (fragment): hammerhead ribozyme from the tobacco ringspot virus satellite RNA (Khvorova et al., 2003)
   2228..2244    +  repeat_region  DR (fragment): direct repeat for the Streptococcus pyogenes CRISPR/Cas system
   2246..2313    +  misc_RNA       tracrRNA (fragment): trans-activating CRISPR RNA for the Streptococcus pyogenes CRISPR/Cas9 system
   2390..2418    +  misc_feature   MCS (fragment): pBluescript multiple cloning site
   2424..3113    +  CDS            AmCyan1: Anemonia majano cyan fluorescent protein mammalian codon-optimized
   3114..3161    +  misc_feature   MCS (fragment): pBluescript multiple cloning site
   3170..3194    -  protein_bind   attB2: mutant version of attB; recombination site for the Gateway® BP reaction BP Clonase™
   3279..3353    +  CDS            HBB (fragment): HBB_PONPY - Experimental evidence at transcript level: Swiss-Prot protein existence level 2. Involved in oxygen transport from the lung to the various peripheral tissues. From Pongo pygmaeus (Bornean orangutan).
   3424..3479    +  polyA_signal   β-globin poly(A) signal: rabbit β-globin polyadenylation signal (Gil and Proudfoot, 1987)
   3852..3868    -  protein_bind   lac operator: The lac repressor binds to the lac operator to inhibit transcription in E. coli. This inhibition can be relieved by adding lactose or isopropyl-β-D-thiogalactopyranoside (IPTG). lac repressor encoded by lacI
   3876..3906    -  promoter       lac promoter: promoter for the E. coli lac operon
   3921..3942    -  protein_bind   CAP binding site: CAP binding activates transcription in the presence of cAMP. E. coli catabolite activator protein
   3955..4047    -  CDS            lacI (fragment): lac repressor; lacI; The lac repressor binds to the lac operator to inhibit transcription in E. coli. This inhibition can be relieved by adding lactose or isopropyl-β-D-thiogalactopyranoside (IPTG).
   4230..4818    -  rep_origin     ori: high-copy-number ColE1/pMB1/pBR322/pUC origin of replication
   4989..5848    -  CDS            AmpR: β-lactamase; bla; confers resistance to ampicillin, carbenicillin, and related antibiotics
   5849..5953    -  promoter       AmpR promoter: bla
   6004..6139    -  rep_origin     SV40 ori: SV40 origin of replication
   6163..6184    -  promoter       SV40 promoter (fragment): SV40 enhancer and early promoter
   6284..35      +  CDS            rop (fragment) (across the origin): Rop protein, which maintains plasmids at low copy number; rop
