>Addgene plasmid #138482 | PL-5LTR-RGR(DMD​#​1​)-AmCyan-A | addgene full sequence | sequence record 275571 | Addgene NGS Result
GGCCAGGGGGAAAGAAACAATATAAACTAAAACATATAGTATGGGCAAGCAGGGAGCTAGAACGATTCGC
AGTTAATCCTGGCCTTTTAGAGACATCAGAAGGCTGTAGACAAATACTGGGACAGCTACAACCATCCCTT
CAGACAGGATCAGAAGAACTTAGATCATTATATAATACAATAGCAGTCCTCTATTGTGTGCATCAAAGGA
TAGATGTAAAAGACACCAAGGAAGCCTTAGATAAGATAGAGGAAGAGCAAAACAAAAGTAAGAAAAAGGC
ACAGCAAGCAGCAGCTGACACAGGAAACAACAGCCAGGTCAGCCAAAATTACCCTATAGTGCAGAACCTC
CAGGGGCAAATGGTACATCAGGCCATATCACCTAGAACTTTAAATTAAGACAGCAGTACAAATGGCAGTA
TTCATCCACAATTTTAAAAGAAAAGGGGGGATTGGGGGGTACAGTGCAGGGGAAAGAATAGTAGACATAA
TAGCAACAGACATACAAACTAAAGAATTACAAAAACAAATTACAAAAATTCAAAATTTTCGGGTTTATTA
CAGGGACAGCAGAGATCCAGTTTGGAAAGGACCAGCAAAGCTCCTCTGGAAAGGTGAAGGGGCAGTAGTA
ATACAAGATAATAGTGACATAAAAGTAGTGCCAAGAAGAAAAGCAAAGATCATCAGGGATTATGGAAAAC
AGATGGCAGGTGATGATTGTGTGGCAAGTAGACAGGATGAGGATTAACACATGGAAAAGATTAGTAAAAC
ACCATAGCTCTAGAGCGATCCCGATCTTCAGACCTGGAGGAGGAGATATGAGGGACAATTACAAGTTTGT
ACAAAAAAGCAGGCTGGCGCCGGAACCAATTCAGTCGACTGGATCCGGTACCGAATTCGCGGCCATACCC
CTGATGAGTCCGTGAGGACGAAACGAGTAAGCTCGTCGGGTATCTTACAGGAACTCCGTTTTAGAGCTAT
GCTGGAAACAGCATAGCAAGTTAAAATAAGGCTAGTCCGTTATCAACTTGAAAAAGTGGCACCGAGTCGG
TGCTTTTTTTTTGGCCGGCATGGTCCCAGCCTCCTCGCTGGCGCCGGCTGGGCAACATGCTTCGGCATGG
CGAATGGGACGGCCGCTCTAGAACTAGTGGATCCCCCGCCACCATGGCCCTGTCCAACAAGTTCATCGGC
GACGACATGAAGATGACCTACCACATGGACGGCTGCGTGAACGGCCACTACTTCACCGTGAAGGGCGAGG
GCAGCGGCAAGCCCTACGAGGGCACCCAGACCTCCACCTTCAAGGTGACCATGGCCAACGGCGGCCCCCT
GGCCTTCTCCTTCGACATCCTGTCCACCGTGTTCATGTACGGCAACCGCTGCTTCACCGCCTACCCCACC
AGCATGCCCGACTACTTCAAGCAGGCCTTCCCCGACGGCATGTCCTACGAGAGAACCTTCACCTACGAGG
ACGGCGGCGTGGCCACCGCCAGCTGGGAGATCAGCCTGAAGGGCAACTGCTTCGAGCACAAGTCCACCTT
CCACGGCGTGAACTTCCCCGCCGACGGCCCCGTGATGGCCAAGAAGACCACCGGCTGGGACCCCTCCTTC
GAGAAGATGACCGTGTGCGACGGCATCTTGAAGGGCGACGTGACCGCCTTCCTGATGCTGCAGGGCGGCG
GCAACTACAGATGCCAGTTCCACACCTCCTACAAGACCAAGAAGCCCGTGACCATGCCCCCCAACCACGT
GGTGGAGCACCGCATCGCCAGAACCGACCTGGACAAGGGCGGCAACAGCGTGCAGCTGACCGAGCACGCC
GTGGCCCACATCACCTCCGTGGTGCCCTTCTGAGGGCTGCAGGAATTCGATATCAAGCTTATCGATACCG
TCGACCTCGAGATATCTAGACCCAGCTTTCTTGTACAAAGTGGTGATCTAGCTAAAACGCGGCCTCGAAT
CGAATTCGATTCGAATGTACAGATCTGGATCCTAGGCTTAAGTATACCTCGAGTTAAATTCACTCCTCAG
GTGCAGGCTGCCTATCAGAAGGTGGTGGCTGGTGTGGCCAATGCCCTGGCTCACAAATACCACTGAGATC
TTTTTCCCTCTGCCAAAAATTATGGGGACATCATGAAGCCCCTTGAGCATCTGACTTCTGGCTAATAAAG
GAAATTTATTTTCATTGCAATAGTGTGTTGGAATTTTTTGTGTCTCTCACTCGGAAGGACATATGGGAGG
GCAAATCATTTAAAACATCAGAATGAGTATTTGGTTTAGAGTTTGGCAACATATGCCCATATGCTGGCTG
CCATGAACAAAGGTTGGCTATAAAGAGGTCATCAGTATATGAAACAGCCCCCTGCTGTCCATTCCTTATT
CCATAGAAAAGCCTTGACTTGAGGTTAGATTTTTTTTATATTTTGTTTTGTGTTATTTTTTTCTTTAACA
TCCCTAAAATTTTCCTTACATGTTTTACTAGCCAGATTTTTCCTCCTCTCCTGACTACTCCCAGTCATAG
CTGTCCCTCTTCTCTTATGGAGATCAATTCTAGCTTGGCGTAATCATGGTCATAGCTGTTTCCTGTGTGA
AATTGTTATCCGCTCACAATTCCACACAACATACGAGCCGGAAGCATAAAGTGTAAAGCCTGGGGTGCCT
AATGAGTGAGCTAACTCACATTAATTGCGTTGCGCTCACTGCCCGCTTTCCAGTCGGGAAACCTGTCGTG
CCAGCTGCATTAATGAATCGGCCAACGCGCGGGGAGAGGCGGTTTGCGTATTGGGCGCTCTTCCGCTTCC
TCGCTCACTGACTCGCTGCGCTCGGTCGTTCGGCTGCGGCGAGCGGTATCAGCTCACTCAAAGGCGGTAA
TACGGTTATCCACAGAATCAGGGGATAACGCAGGAAAGAACATGTGAGCAAAAGGCCAGCAAAAGGCCAG
GAACCGTAAAAAGGCCGCGTTGCTGGCGTTTTTCCATAGGCTCCGCCCCCCTGACGAGCATCACAAAAAT
CGACGCTCAAGTCAGAGGTGGCGAAACCCGACAGGACTATAAAGATACCAGGCGTTTCCCCCTGGAAGCT
CCCTCGTGCGCTCTCCTGTTCCGACCCTGCCGCTTACCGGATACCTGTCCGCCTTTCTCCCTTCGGGAAG
CGTGGCGCTTTCTCATAGCTCACGCTGTAGGTATCTCAGTTCGGTGTAGGTCGTTCGCTCCAAGCTGGGC
TGTGTGCACGAACCCCCCGTTCAGCCCGACCGCTGCGCCTTATCCGGTAACTATCGTCTTGAGTCCAACC
CGGTAAGACACGACTTATCGCCACTGGCAGCAGCCACTGGTAACAGGATTAGCAGAGCGAGGTATGTAGG
CGGTGCTACAGAGTTCTTGAAGTGGTGGCCTAACTACGGCTACACTAGAAGAACAGTATTTGGTATCTGC
GCTCTGCTGAAGCCAGTTACCTTCGGAAAAAGAGTTGGTAGCTCTTGATCCGGCAAACAAACCACCGCTG
GTAGCGGTGGTTTTTTTGTTTGCAAGCAGCAGATTACGCGCAGAAAAAAAGGATCTCAAGAAGATCCTTT
GATCTTTTCTACGGGGTCTGACGCTCAGTGGAACGAAAACTCACGTTAAGGGATTTTGGTCATGAGATTA
TCAAAAAGGATCTTCACCTAGATCCTTTTAAATTAAAAATGAAGTTTTAAATCAATCTAAAGTATATATG
AGTAAACTTGGTCTGACAGTTACCAATGCTTAATCAGTGAGGCACCTATCTCAGCGATCTGTCTATTTCG
TTCATCCATAGTTGCCTGACTCCCCGTCGTGTAGATAACTACGATACGGGAGGGCTTACCATCTGGCCCC
AGTGCTGCAATGATACCGCGAGACCCACGCTCACCGGCTCCAGATTTATCAGCAATAAACCAGCCAGCCG
GAAGGGCCGAGCGCAGAAGTGGTCCTGCAACTTTATCCGCCTCCATCCAGTCTATTAATTGTTGCCGGGA
AGCTAGAGTAAGTAGTTCGCCAGTTAATAGTTTGCGCAACGTTGTTGCCATTGCTACAGGCATCGTGGTG
TCACGCTCGTCGTTTGGTATGGCTTCATTCAGCTCCGGTTCCCAACGATCAAGGCGAGTTACATGATCCC
CCATGTTGTGCAAAAAAGCGGTTAGCTCCTTCGGTCCTCCGATCGTTGTCAGAAGTAAGTTGGCCGCAGT
GTTATCACTCATGGTTATGGCAGCACTGCATAATTCTCTTACTGTCATGCCATCCGTAAGATGCTTTTCT
GTGACTGGTGAGTACTCAACCAAGTCATTCTGAGAATAGTGTATGCGGCGACCGAGTTGCTCTTGCCCGG
CGTCAATACGGGATAATACCGCGCCACATAGCAGAACTTTAAAAGTGCTCATCATTGGAAAACGTTCTTC
GGGGCGAAAACTCTCAAGGATCTTACCGCTGTTGAGATCCAGTTCGATGTAACCCACTCGTGCACCCAAC
TGATCTTCAGCATCTTTTACTTTCACCAGCGTTTCTGGGTGAGCAAAAACAGGAAGGCAAAATGCCGCAA
AAAAGGGAATAAGGGCGACACGGAAATGTTGAATACTCATACTCTTCCTTTTTCAATATTATTGAAGCAT
TTATCAGGGTTATTGTCTCATGAGCGGATACATATTTGAATGTATTTAGAAAAATAAACAAATAGGGGTT
CCGCGCACATTTCCCCGAAAAGTGCCACCTGGGACTAGCTTTTTGCAAAAGCCTAGGCCTCCAAAAAAGC
CTCCTCACTACTTCTGGAATAGCTCAGAGGCCGAGGCGGCCTCGGCCTCTGCATAAATAAAAAAAATTAG
TCAGCCATGGGGCGGAGAATGGGCGGAACTGGGCGGAGTTAGGGGCGGGATGGGCGGAGTTAGGGGCGGG
ACTATGGTTGCTGACTAATTGAGATGAGCTTGCATGCCGACATTGATTATTGACTAGTCCCTAAGAAACC
ATTCTTATCATGACATTAACCTATAAAAATAGGCGTATCACGAGGCCCTTTCGTCTCGCGCGTTTCGGTG
ATGACGGTGAAAACCTCTGACACATGCAGCTCCCGGAGACGGTCACAGCTTGTCTGTAAGCGGATGCCGG
GAGCAGACAAGCCCGTCAGGGCGCGTCAGCGGGTGTTGGCGGGTGTCGGGGCTGGCTTAACTATGCGGCA
TCAGAGCAGATTGTACTGAGAGTGCACCATATGCGGTGTGAAATACCGCACAGATGCGTAAGGAGAAAAT
ACCGCATCAGGCGCCATTCGCCATTCAGGCTGCGCAACTGTTGGGAAGGGCGATCGGTGCGGGCCTCTTC
GCTATTACGCCAGCTGGCGAAAGGGGGATGTGCTGCAAGGCGATTAAGTTGGGTAACGCCAGGGTTTTCC
CAGTCACGACGTTGTAAAACGACGGCCAGTGAATTGCGGCCGCTGGAAGGGCTAATTTGGTCCCAAAAAA
GACAAGAGATCCTTGATCTGTGGATCTACCACACACAAGGCTACTTCCCTGATTGGCAGAACTACACACC
AGGGCCAGGGATCAGATATCCACTGACCTTTGGATGGTGCTTCAAGTTAGTACCAGTTGAACCAGAGCAA
GTAGAAGAGGCCAATGAAGGAGAGAACAACAGCTTGTTACACCCTATGAGCCAGCATGGGATGGAGGACC
CGGAGGGAGAAGTATTAGTGTGGAAGTTTGACAGCCTCCTAGCATTTCGTCACATGGCCCGAGAGCTGCA
TCCGGAGTACTACAAAGACTGCTGACATCGAGCTTTCTACAAGGGACTTTCCGCTGGGGACTTTCCAGGG
AGGTGTGGCCTGGGCGGGACTGGGGAGTGGCGAGCCCTCAGATGCTACATATAAGCAGCTGCTTTTTGCC
TGTACTGGGTCTCTCTGGTTAGACCAGATCTGAGCCTGGGAGCTCTCTGGCTAACTAGGGAACCCACTGC
TTAAGCCTCAATAAAGCTTGCCTTGAGTGCTCAAAGTAGTGTGTGCCCGTCTGTTGTGTGACTCTGGTAA
CTAGAGATCCCTCAGACCCTTTTAGTCAGTGTGGAAAATCTCTAGCAGTGGCGCCCGAACAGGGACTTGA
AAGCGAAAGTAAAGCCAGAGGAGATCTCTCGACGCAGGACTCGGCTTGCTGAAGCGCGCACGGCAAGAGG
CGAGGGGCGGCGACTGGTGAGTACGCCAAAAATTTTGACTAGCGGAGGCTAGAAGGAGAGAGATGGGTGC
GAGAGCGTCGGTATTAAGCGGGGGAGAATTAGATAAATGGGAAAAAATTCGGTTAA
Features (pLannotate 1.2.2; 29 found; start..end, strand, type, name):
    432..549     +  misc_feature   cPPT/CTS: central polypurine tract and central termination sequence of HIV-1
    692..775     +  CDS            vif (fragment): VIF_HV1N5 - Experimental evidence at protein level: Swiss-Prot protein existence level 1. Counteracts the innate antiviral activity of host APOBEC3F and APOBEC3G. Forms a complex with host APOBEC3F and APOBEC3G thus preventing the entry of these lethally hypermutating enzymes into progeny virions. Recruits an active E3 ubiquitin ligase complex composed of elongin BC, CUL5, and RBX2 to induce polyubiquitination of APOBEC3G and APOBEC3F. In turn, they are directed to the 26S proteasome for degradation. Vif interaction with APOBEC3G also blocks its cytidine deaminase activity in a proteasome-inde
    831..855     +  protein_bind   attB1: mutant version of attB; recombination site for the Gateway® BP reaction BP Clonase™
    911..934     +  misc_RNA       sTRSV HHRz (fragment): hammerhead ribozyme from the tobacco ringspot virus satellite RNA (Khvorova et al., 2003)
    968..984     +  repeat_region  DR (fragment): direct repeat for the Streptococcus pyogenes CRISPR/Cas system
    986..1053    +  misc_RNA       tracrRNA (fragment): trans-activating CRISPR RNA for the Streptococcus pyogenes CRISPR/Cas9 system
   1130..1158    +  misc_feature   MCS (fragment): pBluescript multiple cloning site
   1164..1853    +  CDS            AmCyan1: Anemonia majano cyan fluorescent protein mammalian codon-optimized
   1854..1901    +  misc_feature   MCS (fragment): pBluescript multiple cloning site
   1910..1934    -  protein_bind   attB2: mutant version of attB; recombination site for the Gateway® BP reaction BP Clonase™
   2019..2093    +  CDS            HBB (fragment): HBB_PONPY - Experimental evidence at transcript level: Swiss-Prot protein existence level 2. Involved in oxygen transport from the lung to the various peripheral tissues. From Pongo pygmaeus (Bornean orangutan).
   2164..2219    +  polyA_signal   β-globin poly(A) signal: rabbit β-globin polyadenylation signal (Gil and Proudfoot, 1987)
   2593..2609    -  protein_bind   lac operator: The lac repressor binds to the lac operator to inhibit transcription in E. coli. This inhibition can be relieved by adding lactose or isopropyl-β-D-thiogalactopyranoside (IPTG). lac repressor encoded by lacI
   2617..2647    -  promoter       lac promoter: promoter for the E. coli lac operon
   2662..2683    -  protein_bind   CAP binding site: CAP binding activates transcription in the presence of cAMP. E. coli catabolite activator protein
   2696..2788    -  CDS            lacI (fragment): lac repressor; lacI; The lac repressor binds to the lac operator to inhibit transcription in E. coli. This inhibition can be relieved by adding lactose or isopropyl-β-D-thiogalactopyranoside (IPTG).
   2971..3559    -  rep_origin     ori: high-copy-number ColE1/pMB1/pBR322/pUC origin of replication
   3730..4590    -  CDS            AmpR: β-lactamase; bla; confers resistance to ampicillin, carbenicillin, and related antibiotics
   4591..4695    -  promoter       AmpR promoter: bla
   4746..4881    -  rep_origin     SV40 ori: SV40 origin of replication
   4905..4926    -  promoter       SV40 promoter (fragment): SV40 enhancer and early promoter
   4939..4958    +  enhancer       CMV enhancer (fragment): human cytomegalovirus immediate early enhancer
   5025..5060    +  CDS            rop (fragment): Rop protein, which maintains plasmids at low copy number; rop
   5162..5261    +  misc_feature   bom (fragment): basis of mobility region from pBR322
   5267..5424    -  CDS            lacZα (fragment): LacZα fragment of β-galactosidase; lacZ fragment
   5433..5762    +  CDS            nef (fragment): NEF_HV1A2 - Experimental evidence at protein level: Swiss-Prot protein existence level 1. Extracellular Nef protein targets CD4(+) T-lymphocytes for apoptosis by interacting with CXCR4 surface receptors. From Human immunodeficiency virus type 1 group M subtype B (isolate ARV2/SF2) (HIV-1).
   5810..6067    +  LTR            5' LTR (truncated): truncated 5' long terminal repeat (LTR) from HIV-1
   6115..6239    +  misc_feature   HIV-1 Ψ: packaging signal of human immunodeficiency virus type 1
   6223..395     +  CDS            HIV-1 gag (fragment) (across the origin): gag protein from human immunodeficiency virus 1; gag
