[The description below was written by a language model from this plasmid's Addgene catalogue record and pLannotate feature annotations shown in this document.]
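Description:
PL-5LTR-RGR(DMD#1)-AmCyan-A is a roughly 6.3 kb mammalian expression and CRISPR plasmid built on the HIV-1-derived PL-sin backbone. It produces an sgRNA against human DMD (dystrophin) in a form that can be loaded into NanoMEDIC extracellular nanovesicles. It is propagated in E. coli as a high-copy plasmid through a ColE1/pUC-type origin with ampicillin selection (AmpR). An SV40 origin is also annotated. The short lac, rop, bom and lacZα fragments in the table appear to be cloning-vector remnants.

The functional unit begins with an HIV-1 5' LTR, annotated as truncated and preceded by nef-homologous sequence. No separate internal promoter is annotated, and the construct name suggests that the LTR drives transcription, although the record does not state this. Downstream lie the Ψ packaging signal, a partial gag region and the cPPT/CTS. These are followed by the Gateway-recombined insert between attB1 and attB2. That insert carries a ribozyme-flanked guide RNA (RGR): a hammerhead ribozyme precedes the DMD-targeting spacer and the S. pyogenes Cas9 scaffold (direct repeat plus tracrRNA). The 3' ribozyme implied by the insert name is not annotated. Ribozyme self-cleavage is the usual way to release a precise sgRNA from a longer Pol II-type transcript. A codon-optimised AmCyan1 reading frame follows as a fluorescent reporter. The transcript ends at a rabbit β-globin polyadenylation signal rather than a 3' LTR, which is absent from the annotation. Placing Ψ on the same RNA as the guide presumably allows Gag-based particles to capture the transcript in producer cells. The associated work used this system for Cas9 protein and sgRNA delivery to induce therapeutic exon skipping. The two sequence records (6,286 and 6,284 nt) show the same feature order and differ mainly in their start coordinate.
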