Addgene plasmid #138482: PL-5LTR-RGR(DMD#1)-AmCyan-A
Purpose: Expresses sgRNA targeting human DMD (Dystrophin) for packaging into NanoMEDIC particle.
Depositing lab: Akitsu Hotta. Depositing organization: Kyoto University, Center for iPS Cell Research and Application. Publication: Extracellular nanovesicles for packaging of CRISPR-Cas9 protein and sgRNA to induce therapeutic exon skipping. Gee P, Lung MSY, Okuzaki Y, Sasakawa N, Iguchi T, Makita Y, Hozumi H, Miura Y, Yang LF, Iwasaki M, Wang XH, Waller MA, Shirai N, Abe YO, Fujita Y, Watanabe K, Kagita A, Iwabuchi KA, Yasuda M, Xu H, Noda T, Komano J, Sakurai H, Inukai N, Hotta A. Nat Commun. 2020 Mar 13;11(1):1334. doi: 10.1038/s41467-020-14957-y. PubMed 32170079.
Backbone
  Vector backbone: PL-sin vector
  Backbone size w/o insert (bp): 5200
  Total vector size (bp): 6286
  Vector type: Mammalian Expression, CRISPR
Growth in bacteria
  Bacterial resistance: Ampicillin, 100 μg/mL
  Growth temperature: 37°C
  Growth strain: DH5alpha
  Copy number: High Copy
Gene/Insert
  Gene/Insert name: Ribozyme-flanked gRNA and AmCyan
  Species: Synthetic
  Insert size (bp): 1060
  Cloning method: Gateway Cloning
  Sequencing primers: 5′ AGGTGATGATTGTGTGGCAAG; 3′ TGAAGGTGGAGGTCTGGGTG
Terms and licenses: Academic/Nonprofit Terms; Industry Terms: Not Available to Industry
How to cite: PL-5LTR-RGR(DMD#1)-AmCyan-A was a gift from Akitsu Hotta (Addgene plasmid # 138482 ; http://n2t.net/addgene:138482 ; RRID:Addgene_138482)
